Addgene plasmid #240678: pG20_TEV_Flag_FG
Purpose: (Empty Backbone) Expression plasmid for TEV-Flag-tagged proteins with FAST-Green transgenic seed selection
Depositing lab: Hans-Henning Kunz. Depositing organization: Ludwig-Maximilians-Universitaet Muenchen (LMU). Publication: Catch & Release-rapid cost-effective protein purification from plants using a DIY GFP-Trap-protease approach. Schwartz S, Engstler C, Muhlbauer S, Windenbach E, Wunder T, Kunz HH, Brandt B. Plant J. 2025 Nov;124(3):e70544. doi: 10.1111/tpj.70544. PubMed 41222448.
Backbone
  Vector backbone: pGreen2.0
  Backbone size (bp): 7187
  Vector type: Plant Expression
  Selectable markers: FAST-Green
  Tag / fusion protein: TEV-Flag (C terminal on backbone)
Growth in bacteria
  Bacterial resistance: Kanamycin, 50 μg/mL
  Growth temperature: 37°C
  Growth strain: DH5alpha
  Copy number: High Copy
Gene/Insert
  Gene/Insert name: None
  Tag / fusion protein: TEV-Flag (C terminal on backbone)
Terms and licenses: Academic/Nonprofit Terms; Industry Terms: Not Available to Industry
How to cite: pG20_TEV_Flag_FG was a gift from Hans-Henning Kunz (Addgene plasmid # 240678 ; http://n2t.net/addgene:240678 ; RRID:Addgene_240678)
