[The description below was written by a language model from this plasmid's Addgene catalogue record and pLannotate feature annotations shown in this document.]
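Description:
pG20_TEV_Flag_FG is an empty plant expression backbone of 7,187 bp built on the pGreen2.0 binary vector, designed for producing proteins with a C-terminal TEV–Flag tag in plants. It is maintained in E. coli through a high-copy ColE1/pUC-type origin and a kanamycin resistance gene (aph(3')-Ia). It also carries the pSa origin, which in pGreen-type vectors supports replication in Agrobacterium when replication functions are supplied in trans by a helper plasmid. Nopaline-type left and right T-DNA border repeats delimit the region transferred into the plant genome.

Two modules lie within the T-DNA. The first is the FAST-Green selection marker, an oleosin coding sequence (annotated by similarity to a Brassica napus oleosin) fused in frame to EGFP. The fusion targets green fluorescence to seed oil bodies, so transgenic seeds can be picked visually without antibiotic or herbicide selection.

The second module is the cloning and expression site. It currently holds a bacterial cassette of lac promoter and operator, mRFP1, and the rrnB T1 and T7Te terminators. This cassette most likely acts as a red-colony dropout marker that is replaced by the gene of interest, although the record does not describe the cloning strategy. Downstream of it are the Flag epitope and the Arabidopsis HSP18.2 terminator. The TEV protease site listed in the catalogue entry is not separately annotated, but it would allow the tag to be cleaved off. No plant promoter driving the expression site is annotated apart from a short NOS promoter fragment, and neither is the promoter of the oleosin–EGFP cassette, so the record does not state either one. The associated publication concerns low-cost affinity purification of proteins from plants with protease-mediated release.
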