Features (pLannotate 1.2.2; 18 found; start..end, strand, type, name):
     63..498     +  rep_origin     pSa ori: origin of replication from bacterial plasmid pSa
    625..647     +  misc_feature   LB T-DNA repeat: left border repeat from nopaline C58 T-DNA (truncated)
   1100..1816    -  CDS            EGFP: EGFP is a basic (constitutively fluorescent) green fluorescent protein published in 1996, derived from Aequorea victoria. It is reported to be a rapidly-maturing weak dimer with moderate acid sensitivity.
   1817..2533    -  CDS            OLEO2_BRANA: Experimental evidence at protein level: Swiss-Prot protein existence level 1. May have a structural role to stabilize the lipid body during desiccation of the seed by preventing coalescence of the oil. Probably interacts with both lipid and phospholipid moieties of lipid bodies. May also provide recognition signals for specific lipase anchorage in lipolysis during seedling growth. From Brassica napus (Rape).
   3694..3781    +  CDS            lacI (fragment): lac repressor; lacI; The lac repressor binds to the lac operator to inhibit transcription in E. coli. This inhibition can be relieved by adding lactose or isopropyl-β-D-thiogalactopyranoside (IPTG).
   3794..3815    +  protein_bind   CAP binding site: CAP binding activates transcription in the presence of cAMP. E. coli catabolite activator protein
   3830..3860    +  promoter       lac promoter: promoter for the E. coli lac operon
   3868..3884    +  protein_bind   lac operator: The lac repressor binds to the lac operator to inhibit transcription in E. coli. This inhibition can be relieved by adding lactose or isopropyl-β-D-thiogalactopyranoside (IPTG). lac repressor encoded by lacI
   3920..4594    +  CDS            mRFP1: mRFP1 is a basic (constitutively fluorescent) red fluorescent protein published in 2002, derived from Discosoma sp.. It is reported to be a somewhat slowly-maturing monomer with low acid sensitivity.
   4642..4713    +  terminator     rrnB T1 terminator: transcription terminator T1 from the E. coli rrnB gene
   4729..4756    +  terminator     T7Te terminator: phage T7 early transcription terminator
   4826..4846    +  CDS            FLAG (fragment): FLAG® epitope tag, followed by an enterokinase cleavage site
   4857..5105    +  terminator     HSP terminator: efficient transcription terminator from the Arabidopsis thaliana heat shock protein 18.2 gene (Nagaya et al., 2010)
   5116..5146    -  promoter       NOS promoter (fragment): nopaline synthase promoter
   5270..5294    +  misc_feature   RB T-DNA repeat: right border repeat from nopaline C58 T-DNA
   5385..5973    -  rep_origin     ori: high-copy-number ColE1/pMB1/pBR322/pUC origin of replication
   6144..6959    -  CDS            KanR: aminoglycoside phosphotransferase; aph(3')-Ia; confers resistance to kanamycin in bacteria or G418 (Geneticin®) in eukaryotes
   7144..58      +  CDS            TRA2_ECOLX (fragment) (across the origin): Protein predicted: Swiss-Prot protein existence level 4. Required for transposition of transposon Tn903. From Escherichia coli.
>Addgene plasmid #240678 | pG20_TEV_Flag_FG | addgene full sequence | sequence record 482851 | Addgene NGS Result
AGCTCTCATCAACCGTGGCTCCCTCACTTTCTGGCTGGATGATGGGGCGATTCAGGCGATCCCCATCCAA
CAGCCCGCCGTCGAGCGGGCTTTTTTATCCCCGGAAGCCTGTGGATAGAGGGTAGTTATCCACGTGAAAC
CGCTAATGCCCCGCAAAGCCTTGATTCACGGGGCTTTCCGGCCCGCTCCAAAAACTATCCACGTGAAATC
GCTAATCAGGGTACGTGAAATCGCTAATCGGAGTACGTGAAATCGCTAATAAGGTCACGTGAAATCGCTA
ATCAAAAAGGCACGTGAGAACGCTAATAGCCCTTTCAGATCAACAGCTTGCAAACACCCCTCGCTCCGGC
AAGTAGTTACAGCAAGTAGTATGTTCAATTAGCTTTTCAATTATGAATATATATATCAATTATTGGTCGC
CCTTGGCTTGTGGACAATGCGCTACGCGCACCGGCTCCGCCCGTGGACAACCGCAAGCGGTTGCCCACCG
TCGAGCGCCTTTGCCCACAACCCGGCGGCCGGCCGCAACAGATCGTTTTATAAATTTTTTTTTTTGAAAA
AGAAAAAGCCCGAAAGGCGGCAACCTCTCGGGCTTCTGGATTTCCGATCCCCGGAATTAGATCTTGGCAG
GATATATTGTGGTGTAACGTTATCACTAAATGGAGCAACCTACTGTTTTTGAAGTTTGGGTTGCCATGTA
ATCACTTGCAATAAATATATGTACTAATGACTGCATCGGCTTGCGTGTCTAAATTTGTAGCTTATTGAAA
ACTTTTTGTGGTTAAAGACGAATCCAGTTAACTAACATAAGTTTAACAAAACAAGACCTTTTCCATATAT
AGACCACCGTTACCAACTTACAAAGAAGCCAAATAAAGTACAACACAACACTTGCAAGTTACAAAAAGAG
AGGAAAAAAAACATGGTACCATTTGACAACATATAGAAACACACATAAACATTACTTATAACAAAAAGAT
TCAAACTCGGCTTTTATTATCTCCCCCTGATCAAATTCTAAACACTTTATTCCTCATAAACTAACTCCCC
GACATTGGAGTTATTGGACTATGACGATGACATCAGTGGGGTAAGCTCACTTGTACAGCTCGTCCATGCC
GAGAGTGATCCCGGCGGCGGTCACGAACTCCAGCAGGACCATGTGATCGCGCTTCTCGTTGGGGTCTTTG
CTCAGGGCGGACTGGGTGCTCAGGTAGTGGTTGTCGGGCAGCAGCACGGGGCCGTCGCCGATGGGGGTGT
TCTGCTGGTAGTGGTCGGCGAGCTGCACGCTGCCGTCCTCGATGTTGTGGCGGATCTTGAAGTTCACCTT
GATGCCGTTCTTCTGCTTGTCGGCCATGATATAGACGTTGTGGCTGTTGTAGTTGTACTCCAGCTTGTGC
CCCAGGATGTTGCCGTCCTCCTTGAAGTCGATGCCCTTCAGCTCGATGCGGTTCACCAGGGTGTCGCCCT
CGAACTTCACCTCGGCGCGGGTCTTGTAGTTGCCGTCGTCCTTGAAGAAGATGGTGCGCTCCTGGACGTA
GCCTTCGGGCATGGCGGACTTGAAGAAGTCGTGCTGCTTCATGTGGTCGGGGTAGCGGCTGAAGCACTGC
ACGCCGTAGGTCAGGGTGGTCACGAGGGTGGGCCAGGGCACGGGCAGCTTGCCGGTGGTGCAGATGAACT
TCAGGGTCAGCTTGCCGTAGGTGGCATCGCCCTCGCCCTCGCCGGACACGCTGAACTTGTGGCCGTTTAC
GTCGCCGTCCAGCTCGACCAGGATGGGCACCACCCCGGTGAACAGCTCCTCGCCCTTGCTCACCATAGTA
GTGTGCTGGCCACCACGAGTACGGTCACGGTCATGTTCCCCACCAGTATGTTGCTGTCCGTAGTACTGAG
CTCTGTCTTTCAGATCCTGAGCTTTGCTTCCCAACTTCATCCTTGCACTGTCCAACTTGTCTGATCCCTG
TGGGTGCTCTCCCGTTGCGTACCTATTCACAATCAATAGGTATCATACCAAGCATTTTACCTATATAGAT
GATATACACAGACACATTCAAGCTAGCTAGGTCAAATTTCGTATTTAGTTAACCAAATGTTCCCTAGAAT
TTGCAATTTCTTATTGTTACATTTGTTATTCGACCAAAAAAATTGATCCAAAGCTACTGGCTCAACACAT
GCATGCACATATTGCACAAAATTATGAAGTAAGATGATAAATGTGTGCTTACTTGTAAATCCAAGAGAAA
ACGGTTATAGCGGCAATGCCAAACCCTCCAGAGGAAAGAAAACCGGTGATGAGGAGTGCAACTGTGATGA
GAGCCGGGACAAGGATTGGGCTGAAGATAACGAGCAGAGGTGTTGCAACAGTCAAAGCTATGACAGTTCC
AACAAGGGTAAGGCTGGAGAGAACAAGGAGGGAACCACCAGCTGTGACAGCAGTTGCAGCTTTAGCAATC
TGCCTAGACTTGGAGTAGTCAGATCCTCGTCCGGACATCTGGTACTGGTCACGATCTCGGCCCATCATCG
GGTACTGATCTCTGCCGATGATATCGTGATGGGTTCCTCTAGCTGTATCCGCCATTTTTTTGTTCTTGTT
TACTAGAGAGAATGAGATTTTGAATGAGAGATTGATCAAAAAGATGTGTATATATTTTGGAAGAGGTAGG
AGTGTTTGTTAGATATATTAAGAAAGGAGACGAGAAGTCACGTGTCAATGGAGACATCATGCAATTGTAG
GCCACGTGTTAATGGCGTCACCATGCAGCCGCTGCATGTGTTAACGAGAGGAGTCTATTCAAAGACACGT
TTGTTTTTTGCCTAGCTCAGAATGTGGCGTTGGCATCGAACCGAAACATAAAACGCAAAACGAACCTTTG
GGCTCGTCAGTATGGGTTTGGGCCTTCAATAGATTCCTTCTATACGGCCCACATATCCACTATTGGCAAC
AAAATTAGAAAAATTTAGGATTTAGTTTTAAAATTTGTTCCGCGACATTATAAAGCTTCGACGAGTCAGT
AATAAACGGCGTCAAAGTGGTTGCAGCCGGCACACACGAGTCGTGTTTATCAACTCAAAGCACAAATACT
TTTCCTCAACCTAAAAATAAGGCAATTAGCCAAAAACAACTTTGCGTGTAAACAACGCTCAATACACGTG
TCATTTTATTATTAGCTATTGCTTCACCGCCTTAGCTTTCTCGTGACCTAGTCGTCCTCGTCTTTTCTTC
TTCTTCTTCTATAAAACAATACCCAAAGACCTCTTCTTCTTCACAATTCAGATTTCAATTTCTCAAAATC
TTAAAAACTTTCTCTCAATTCTCTCTACCGTGATCAAGGTAAATTTCTGTGTTCCTTATTCTCTCAAAAT
CTTCGATTTTGTTTTCGTTCGATCCCAATTTCGTATATGTTCTTTGGTTTAGATTCTGTTAATCTTAGAT
CGAAGTCGATTTTCTGGGTTTGATCGTTAGATATCATCTTAATTCTCGATTAGGGTTTCATAGATATCAT
CCGATTTGTTCAAATAATTTGAGTTTTGTCGAATAATTACTCTTCGATTTGTGATTTCTATCTAGATCTG
GTGTTAGTTTCTAGTTTGTGCGATCGAATTTGTCGATTAATCTGAGTTTTTCTGATTAACAGACTAGAGT
TAACCGGGCTCAGGCCTGGCGCGCCACTAGTGGATCCGATGGTGTCTTCGATTCAATACGCAAACCGCCT
CTCCCCGCGCGTTGGCCGATTCATTAATGCAGCTGGCACGACAGGTTTCCCGACTGGAAAGCGGGCAGTG
AGCGCAACGCAATTAATGTGAGTTAGCTCACTCATTAGGCACCCCAGGCTTTACACTTTATGCTTCCGGC
TCGTATGTTGTGTGGAATTGTGAGCGGATAACAATTTCACACATACTAGAGAAAGAGGAGAAATACTAGA
TGGCTTCCTCCGAGGACGTTATCAAAGAGTTCATGCGTTTCAAAGTTCGTATGGAAGGTTCCGTTAACGG
TCACGAGTTCGAAATCGAAGGTGAAGGTGAAGGTCGTCCGTACGAAGGTACCCAGACCGCTAAACTGAAA
GTTACCAAAGGTGGTCCGCTGCCGTTCGCTTGGGACATCCTGTCCCCGCAGTTCCAGTACGGTTCCAAGG
CTTACGTTAAACACCCGGCTGACATCCCGGACTACCTGAAACTGTCCTTCCCGGAAGGTTTCAAATGGGA
ACGTGTTATGAACTTCGAGGACGGTGGTGTTGTTACCGTTACCCAGGACTCCTCCCTGCAAGACGGTGAG
TTCATCTACAAAGTTAAACTGCGTGGTACCAACTTCCCGTCCGACGGTCCGGTTATGCAGAAAAAAACGA
TGGGTTGGGAAGCATCCACCGAACGTATGTACCCGGAGGACGGTGCTCTGAAAGGTGAAATCAAAATGCG
TCTGAAACTGAAAGACGGTGGTCACTACGACGCTGAAGTTAAAACCACCTACATGGCTAAAAAACCGGTT
CAGCTGCCGGGTGCTTACAAAACCGACATCAAACTGGACATCACCTCCCACAACGAGGACTACACCATCG
TTGAACAGTACGAACGTGCTGAAGGTCGTCACTCCACCGGTGCTTAATAACGCTGATAGTGCTAGTGTAG
ATCGCTACTAGAGCCAGGCATCAAATAAAACGAAAGGCTCAGTCGAAAGACTGGGCCTTTCGTTTTATCT
GTTGTTTGTCGGTGAACGCTCTCTACTAGAGTCACACTGGCTCACCTTCGGGTGGGCCTTTCTGCGTTTA
TAGAAGACACTGGACCCGGGAGTGAGAACCTCTACTTCCAAGGCTCCATGGGCGGAGGATCTGACTACAA
GGACGACGATGACAAGTAGGAGCTCATATGAAGATGAAGATGAAATATTTGGTGTGTCAAATAAATAGCT
TGTGTGCTTAAGTTTGTGTTTTTTTCTTGGCTTGTTGTGTTATGAATTTGTGGCTTTTTCTAATATTAAA
TGAATGTAAGATCTCATTATAATGAATAAACAAATGTTTCTATAATCCATTGTGAATGTTTTGTTGGATC
TCTTCTGCAGCATATAACTACTGTATGTGCTATGGTATGGACTATGGAATATGATTAAAGATAAGGAATT
CAGATCGGCTGAGTGGCTCCTTCAACGTTGCGGTTCTGTCAGTTCCAAACGTAAAACGGCTTGTCCCGCG
TCATCGGCGGGGGTCATAACGTGACTCCCTTAATTCTCCGCTCATGATCAGATTGTCGTTTCCCGCCTTC
AGTTTAAACTATCAGTGTTTGACAGGATATATTGGCGGGTAAACTAAGTCGCTGTATGTGTTTGTTTGAG
ATCTCATGTGAGCAAAAGGCCAGCAAAAGGCCAGGAACCGTAAAAAGGCCGCGTTGCTGGCGTTTTTCCA
TAGGCTCCGCCCCCCTGACGAGCATCACAAAAATCGACGCTCAAGTCAGAGGTGGCGAAACCCGACAGGA
CTATAAAGATACCAGGCGTTTCCCCCTGGAAGCTCCCTCGTGCGCTCTCCTGTTCCGACCCTGCCGCTTA
CCGGATACCTGTCCGCCTTTCTCCCTTCGGGAAGCGTGGCGCTTTCTCATAGCTCACGCTGTAGGTATCT
CAGTTCGGTGTAGGTCGTTCGCTCCAAGCTGGGCTGTGTGCACGAACCCCCCGTTCAGCCCGACCGCTGC
GCCTTATCCGGTAACTATCGTCTTGAGTCCAACCCGGTAAGACACGACTTATCGCCACTGGCAGCAGCCA
CTGGTAACAGGATTAGCAGAGCGAGGTATGTAGGCGGTGCTACAGAGTTCTTGAAGTGGTGGCCTAACTA
CGGCTACACTAGAAGAACAGTATTTGGTATCTGCGCTCTGCTGAAGCCAGTTACCTTCGGAAGAAGAGTT
GGTAGCTCTTGATCCGGCAAACAAACCACCGCTGGTAGCGGTGGTTTTTTTGTTTGCAAGCAGCAGATTA
CGCGCAGAAAAAAAGGATCTCAAGAAGATCCTTTGATCTTTTCTACGGGGTCTGACGCTCAGTGGAACGA
AAACTCACGTTAAGGGATTTTGGTCATGAGATTATCAAAAAGGATCTTCACCTAGATCCTTTTAAATTAA
AAATGAAGTTTTAAATCAATCTAAAGTATATATGTGTAACATTGGTCTAGTGATTAGAAAAACTCATCGA
GCATCAAATGAAACTGCAATTTATTCATATCAGGATTATCAATACCATATTTTTGAAAAAGCCGTTTCTG
TAATGAAGGAGAAAACTCACCGAGGCAGTTCCATAGGATGGCAAGATCCTGGTATCGGTCTGCGATTCCG
ACTCGTCCAACATCAATACAACCTATTAATTTCCCCTCGTCAAAAATAAGGTTATCAAGTGAGAAATCAC
CATGAGTGACGACTGAATCCGGTGAGAATGGCAAAAGTTTATGCATTTCTTTCCAGACTTGTTCAACAGG
CCAGCCATTACGCTCGTCATCAAAATCACTCGCATCAACCAAACCGTTATTCATTCGTGATTGCGCCTGA
GCGAGACGAAATACGCGATCGCTGTTAAAAGGACAATTACAAACAGGAATCGAATGCAACCGGCGCAGGA
ACACTGCCAGCGCATCAACAATATTTTCACCTGAATCAGGATATTCTTCTAATACCTGGAATGCTGTTTT
CCCTGGGATCGCAGTGGTGAGTAACCATGCATCATCAGGAGTACGGATAAAATGCTTGATGGTCGGAAGA
GGCATAAATTCCGTCAGCCAGTTTAGTCTGACCATCTCATCTGTAACATCATTGGCAACGCTACCTTTGC
CATGTTTCAGAAACAACTCTGGCGCATCGGGCTTCCCATACAATCGGTAGATTGTCGCACCTGATTGCCC
GACATTATCGCGAGCCCATTTATACCCATATAAATCAGCATCCATGTTGGAATTTAATCGCGGCCTTGAG
CAAGACGTTTCCCGTTGAATATGGCTCATAACACCCCTTGTATTACTGTTTATGTAAGCAGACAGTTTTA
TTGTTCATGATGATATATTTTTATCTTGTGCAATGTAACATCAGAGATTTTGAGACACAACGTGGCTTTG
TTGAATAAATCGAACTTTTGCTGAGTTGAAGGATCAGATCACGCATCTTCCCGACAACGCAGACCGTTCC
GTGGCAAAGCAAAAGTTCAAAATCACCAACTGGTCCACCTACAACAA
